Addgene plasmid #43791: IV-TTA
Depositing lab: Chad Cowan & Kiran Musunuru. Depositing organization: Harvard University. Publication: A TALEN Genome-Editing System for Generating Human Stem Cell-Based Disease Models. Ding Q, Lee YK, Schaefer EA, Peters DT, Veres A, Kim K, Kuperwasser N, Motola DL, Meissner TB, Hendriks WT, Trevisan M, Gupta RM, Moisan A, Banks E, Friesen M, Schinzel RT, Xia F, Tang A, Xia Y, Figueroa E, Wann A, Ahfeldt T, Daheron L, Zhang F, Rubin LL, Peng LF, Chung RT, Musunuru K, Cowan CA. Cell Stem Cell. 2012 Dec 12. pii: S1934-5909(12)00645-5. doi: 10.1016/j.stem.2012.11.011. PubMed 23246482.
Backbone
  Vector backbone: pCRII-TOPO
  Backbone manufacturer: Invitrogen
  Backbone size w/o insert (bp): 3973
  Vector type: Bacterial Cloning
Growth in bacteria
  Bacterial resistance: Ampicillin and Kanamycin, 100 & 50 μg/mL
  Growth temperature: 37°C
  Growth strain: Top10
  Copy number: High Copy
Gene/Insert
  Gene/Insert name: IV-TTA
  Species: Synthetic
  Insert size (bp): 279
  Cloning method: TOPO Cloning
  Sequencing primers: 5′ T7; 3′ M13-rev
Terms and licenses: Academic/Nonprofit Terms; Industry Terms: Not Available to Industry
How to cite: IV-TTA was a gift from Chad Cowan & Kiran Musunuru (Addgene plasmid # 43791 ; http://n2t.net/addgene:43791 ; RRID:Addgene_43791)
