[The description below was written by a language model from this plasmid's Addgene catalogue record.]
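Description:
IV-TTA is a bacterial cloning plasmid built on the commercial pCRII-TOPO backbone (about 4 kb without insert), into which a 279 bp synthetic insert was introduced by TOPO cloning. It is a high-copy plasmid propagated in E. coli and carries both ampicillin and kanamycin resistance, so either or both drugs can be used for selection. The listed sequencing primers, T7 on the 5′ side and M13 reverse on the 3′ side, reflect the standard primer sites that flank the TOPO cloning site in this backbone. No mammalian promoter, reporter, tag or expression cassette is recorded, which fits a simple storage or parts vector rather than an expression construct.

The record gives the insert only the name IV-TTA and describes it as synthetic; it does not state what the fragment encodes. The associated publication describes a TALEN genome-editing system for generating human stem cell-based disease models. In that context the name plausibly indicates a pre-assembled module of TAL effector repeats recognising the nucleotide triplet T-T-A, assigned to the fourth position in a stepwise array assembly. The insert size is roughly that of three repeats of about 34 amino acids each. This reading is an inference from the name, size and publication title, not something stated in the fields. On that basis, the plasmid would serve as one member of a library of building blocks, from which the fragment is taken and joined with other modules to build a custom TALE DNA-binding domain for fusion to a nuclease. No feature table was provided, so the internal structure of the insert and any flanking assembly sites cannot be described.
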