>Addgene plasmid #43791 | IV-TTA | depositor partial sequence | sequence record 59056 | IV-TTA sequence 279 bps
CGTCTCGACTCACCCCAGAGCAGGTCGTGGCCATTGCCTCGAATGGAGGGGGCAAACAGGCGTTGGAAAC
CGTACAACGATTGCTGCCGGTGCTGTGCCAAGCGCACGGCCTCACCCCAGAGCAGGTCGTGGCCATTGCC
TCGAATGGAGGGGGCAAACAGGCGTTGGAAACCGTACAACGATTGCTGCCGGTGCTGTGCCAAGCGCACG
GATTAACCCCAGAGCAGGTCGTGGCAATCGCCTCCAACATTGGCGGGAGACCCGCACTGGAGAGAGACG
