>Addgene plasmid #43791 | IV-TTA | addgene partial sequence | sequence record 62101 | M13-F20 5'-TGTAAAACGACGGCCAGT-3'
CTATAGGGCGAATTGGGCCCTCTAGATGCATGCTCGAGCGGCCGCCAGTGTGATGGATATCTGCAGAATT
CGCCCTTATATAGATGCCGTCCTAGCGCGTCTCGACTCACCCCAGAGCAGGTCGTGGCCATTGCCTCGAA
TGGAGGGGGCAAACAGGCGTTGGAAACCGTACAACGATTGCTGCCGGTGCTGTGCCAAGCGCACGGCCTC
ACCCCAGAGCAGGTCGTGGCCATTGCCTCGAATGGAGGGGGCAAACAGGCGTTGGAAACCGTACAACGAT
TGCTGCCGGTGCTGTGCCAAGCGCACGGATTAACCCCAGAGCAGGTCGTGGCAATCGCCTCCAACATTGG
CGGGAGACCCGCACTGGAGAGAGACGTGGGCACAGGAAAGATACTTAAGGGCGAATTCCAGCACACTGGC
GGCCGTTACTAGTGGATCCGAGCTCGGTACCAAGCTTGGCGTAATCATGGTCATAGCTGTTTCCTGTGTG
AAATTGTTATCCGCTCACAATTCCACACAACATACGAGCCGGAAGCATAAAGTGTAAAGCCTGGGGTGCC
TAATGAGTGAGCTAACTCACATTAATTGCGTTGCGCTCACTGCCCGCTTTCCAGTCGGGAAACCTGTCGT
GCCAGCTGCATTAATGAATCGGCCAACGCGCGGGGAGAGGCGGTTTGCGTATTGGGCGCTCTTCCGCTTC
CTCGCTCACTGACTCGCTGCGCTCGGTCGTTCGGCTGCGGCGAGCGGTATCAGCTCACTCAAAGGCGGTA
ATACGGTTATCCACAGAATCAGGGGATAACGCAGGAAAGAACATGTGAGCAAAAGGCCAGCAAAAGGCCA
GGAACCGTAAAAAGGCCGCGTTGCTGGCGTTTTTCCATAGGCTCCGC
